>Addgene plasmid #211815 | pEJS-HZ03-pLenti-U1a-mSpCas9-U6-tracrRNA-PuroR | addgene full sequence | sequence record 418381 | Addgene NGS Result
AATGTAGTCTTATGCAATACTCTTGTAGTCTTGCAACATGGTAACGATGAGTTAGCAACATGCCTTACAA
GGAGAGAAAAAGCACCGTGCATGCCGATTGGTGGAAGTAAGGTGGTACGATCGTGCCTTATTAGGAAGGC
AACAGACGGGTCTGACATGGATTGGACGAACCACTGAATTGCCGCATTGCAGAGATATTGTATTTAAGTG
CCTAGCTCGATACATAAACGGGTCTCTCTGGTTAGACCAGATCTGAGCCTGGGAGCTCTCTGGCTAACTA
GGGAACCCACTGCTTAAGCCTCAATAAAGCTTGCCTTGAGTGCTTCAAGTAGTGTGTGCCCGTCTGTTGT
GTGACTCTGGTAACTAGAGATCCCTCAGACCCTTTTAGTCAGTGTGGAAAATCTCTAGCAGTGGCGCCCG
AACAGGGACTTGAAAGCGAAAGGGAAACCAGAGGAGCTCTCTCGACGCAGGACTCGGCTTGCTGAAGCGC
GCACGGCAAGAGGCGAGGGGCGGCGACTGGTGAGTACGCCAAAAATTTTGACTAGCGGAGGCTAGAAGGA
GAGAGATGGGTGCGAGAGCGTCAGTATTAAGCGGGGGAGAATTAGATCGCGATGGGAAAAAATTCGGTTA
AGGCCAGGGGGAAAGAAAAAATATAAATTAAAACATATAGTATGGGCAAGCAGGGAGCTAGAACGATTCG
CAGTTAATCCTGGCCTGTTAGAAACATCAGAAGGCTGTAGACAAATACTGGGACAGCTACAACCATCCCT
TCAGACAGGATCAGAAGAACTTAGATCATTATATAATACAGTAGCAACCCTCTATTGTGTGCATCAAAGG
ATAGAGATAAAAGACACCAAGGAAGCTTTAGACAAGATAGAGGAAGAGCAAAACAAAAGTAAGACCACCG
CACAGCAAGCGGCCGCTGATCTTCAGACCTGGAGGAGGAGATATGAGGGACAATTGGAGAAGTGAATTAT
ATAAATATAAAGTAGTAAAAATTGAACCATTAGGAGTAGCACCCACCAAGGCAAAGAGAAGAGTGGTGCA
GAGAGAAAAAAGAGCAGTGGGAATAGGAGCTTTGTTCCTTGGGTTCTTGGGAGCAGCAGGAAGCACTATG
GGCGCAGCGTCAATGACGCTGACGGTACAGGCCAGACAATTATTGTCTGGTATAGTGCAGCAGCAGAACA
ATTTGCTGAGGGCTATTGAGGCGCAACAGCATCTGTTGCAACTCACAGTCTGGGGCATCAAGCAGCTCCA
GGCAAGAATCCTGGCTGTGGAAAGATACCTAAAGGATCAACAGCTCCTGGGGATTTGGGGTTGCTCTGGA
AAACTCATTTGCACCACTGCTGTGCCTTGGAATGCTAGTTGGAGTAATAAATCTCTGGAACAGATTTGGA
ATCACACGACCTGGATGGAGTGGGACAGAGAAATTAACAATTACACAAGCTTAATACACTCCTTAATTGA
AGAATCGCAAAACCAGCAAGAAAAGAATGAACAAGAATTATTGGAATTAGATAAATGGGCAAGTTTGTGG
AATTGGTTTAACATAACAAATTGGCTGTGGTATATAAAATTATTCATAATGATAGTAGGAGGCTTGGTAG
GTTTAAGAATAGTTTTTGCTGTACTTTCTATAGTGAATAGAGTTAGGCAGGGATATTCACCATTATCGTT
TCAGACCCACCTCCCAACCCCGAGGGATGGAGGCGGTACTATGTAGATGAGAATTCAGGAGCAAACTGGG
AAAAGCAACTGCTTCCAAATATTTGTGATTTTTACAGTGTAGTTTTGGAAAAACTCTTAGCCTACCAATT
CTTCTAAGTGTTTTAAAATGTGGGAGCCAGTACACATGAAGTTATAGAGTGTTTTAATGAGGCTTAAATA
TTTACCGTAACTATGAAATGCTACGCATATCATGCTGTTCAGGCTCCGTGGCCACGCAACTCATACTACC
GGTGCCACCATGTACCCATACGATGTTCCAGATTACGCTTCGCCGAAGAAAAAGCGCAAGGTCGAAGCGT
CCGACAAGAAGTACAGCATCGGCCTGGACATCGGCACCAACTCTGTGGGCTGGGCCGTGATCACCGACGA
GTACAAGGTGCCCAGCAAGAAATTCAAGGTGCTGGGCAACACCGACCGGCACAGCATCAAGAAGAACCTG
ATCGGAGCCCTGCTGTTCGACAGCGGCGAAACAGCCGAGGCCACCCGGCTGAAGAGAACCGCCAGAAGAA
GATACACCAGACGGAAGAACCGGATCTGCTATCTGCAAGAGATCTTCAGCAACGAGATGGCCAAGGTGGA
CGACAGCTTCTTCCACAGACTGGAAGAGTCCTTCCTGGTGGAAGAGGATAAGAAGCACGAGCGGCACCCC
ATCTTCGGCAACATCGTGGACGAGGTGGCCTACCACGAGAAGTACCCCACCATCTACCACCTGAGAAAGA
AACTGGTGGACAGCACCGACAAGGCCGACCTGCGGCTGATCTATCTGGCCCTGGCCCACATGATCAAGTT
CCGGGGCCACTTCCTGATCGAGGGCGACCTGAACCCCGACAACAGCGACGTGGACAAGCTGTTCATCCAG
CTGGTGCAGACCTACAACCAGCTGTTCGAGGAAAACCCCATCAACGCCAGCGGCGTGGACGCCAAGGCCA
TCCTGTCTGCCAGACTGAGCAAGAGCAGACGGCTGGAAAATCTGATCGCCCAGCTGCCCGGCGAGAAGAA
GAATGGCCTGTTCGGAAACCTGATTGCCCTGAGCCTGGGCCTGACCCCCAACTTCAAGAGCAACTTCGAC
CTGGCCGAGGATGCCAAACTGCAGCTGAGCAAGGACACCTACGACGACGACCTGGACAACCTGCTGGCCC
AGATCGGCGACCAGTACGCCGACCTGTTTCTGGCCGCCAAGAACCTGTCCGACGCCATCCTGCTGAGCGA
CATCCTGAGAGTGAACACCGAGATCACCAAGGCCCCCCTGAGCGCCTCTATGATCAAGAGATACGACGAG
CACCACCAGGACCTGACCCTGCTGAAAGCTCTCGTGCGGCAGCAGCTGCCTGAGAAGTACAAAGAGATTT
TCTTCGACCAGAGCAAGAACGGCTACGCCGGCTACATTGACGGCGGAGCCAGCCAGGAAGAGTTCTACAA
GTTCATCAAGCCCATCCTGGAAAAGATGGACGGCACCGAGGAACTGCTCGTGAAGCTGAACAGAGAGGAC
CTGCTGCGGAAGCAGCGGACCTTCGACAACGGCAGCATCCCCCACCAGATCCACCTGGGAGAGCTGCACG
CCATTCTGCGGCGGCAGGAAGATTTTTACCCATTCCTGAAGGACAACCGGGAAAAGATCGAGAAGATCCT
GACCTTCCGCATCCCCTACTACGTGGGCCCTCTGGCCAGGGGAAACAGCAGATTCGCCTGGATGACCAGA
AAGAGCGAGGAAACCATCACCCCCTGGAACTTCGAGGAAGTGGTGGACAAGGGCGCTTCCGCCCAGAGCT
TCATCGAGCGGATGACCAACTTCGATAAGAACCTGCCCAACGAGAAGGTGCTGCCCAAGCACAGCCTGCT
GTACGAGTACTTCACCGTGTATAACGAGCTGACCAAAGTGAAATACGTGACCGAGGGAATGAGAAAGCCC
GCCTTCCTGAGCGGCGAGCAGAAAAAGGCCATCGTGGACCTGCTGTTCAAGACCAACCGGAAAGTGACCG
TGAAGCAGCTGAAAGAGGACTACTTCAAGAAAATCGAGTGCTTCGACTCCGTGGAAATCTCCGGCGTGGA
AGATCGGTTCAACGCCTCCCTGGGCACATACCACGATCTGCTGAAAATTATCAAGGACAAGGACTTCCTG
GACAATGAGGAAAACGAGGACATTCTGGAAGATATCGTGCTGACCCTGACACTGTTTGAGGACAGAGAGA
TGATCGAGGAACGGCTGAAAACCTATGCCCACCTGTTCGACGACAAAGTGATGAAGCAGCTGAAGCGGCG
GAGATACACCGGCTGGGGCAGGCTGAGCCGGAAGCTGATCAACGGCATCCGGGACAAGCAGTCCGGCAAG
ACAATCCTGGATTTCCTGAAGTCCGACGGCTTCGCCAACAGAAACTTCATGCAGCTGATCCACGACGACA
GCCTGACCTTTAAAGAGGACATCCAGAAAGCCCAGGTGTCCGGCCAGGGCGATAGCCTGCACGAGCACAT
TGCCAATCTGGCCGGCAGCCCCGCCATTAAGAAGGGCATCCTGCAGACAGTGAAGGTGGTGGACGAGCTC
GTGAAAGTGATGGGCCGGCACAAGCCCGAGAACATCGTGATCGAAATGGCCAGAGAGAACCAGACCACCC
AGAAGGGACAGAAGAACAGCCGCGAGAGAATGAAGCGGATCGAAGAGGGCATCAAAGAGCTGGGCAGCCA
GATCCTGAAAGAACACCCCGTGGAAAACACCCAGCTGCAGAACGAGAAGCTGTACCTGTACTACCTGCAG
AATGGGCGGGATATGTACGTGGACCAGGAACTGGACATCAACCGGCTGTCCGACTACGATGTGGACCATA
TCGTGCCTCAGAGCTTTCTGAAGGACGACTCCATCGACAACAAGGTGCTGACCAGAAGCGACAAGAACCG
GGGCAAGAGCGACAACGTGCCCTCCGAAGAGGTCGTGAAGAAGATGAAGAACTACTGGCGGCAGCTGCTG
AACGCCAAGCTGATTACCCAGAGAAAGTTCGACAATCTGACCAAGGCCGAGAGAGGCGGCCTGAGCGAAC
TGGATAAGGCCGGCTTCATCAAGAGACAGCTGGTGGAAACCCGGCAGATCACAAAGCACGTGGCACAGAT
CCTGGACTCCCGGATGAACACTAAGTACGACGAGAATGACAAGCTGATCCGGGAAGTGAAAGTGATCACC
CTGAAGTCCAAGCTGGTGTCCGATTTCCGGAAGGATTTCCAGTTTTACAAAGTGCGCGAGATCAACAACT
ACCACCACGCCCACGACGCCTACCTGAACGCCGTCGTGGGAACCGCCCTGATCAAAAAGTACCCTAAGCT
GGAAAGCGAGTTCGTGTACGGCGACTACAAGGTGTACGACGTGCGGAAGATGATCGCCAAGAGCGAGCAG
GAAATCGGCAAGGCTACCGCCAAGTACTTCTTCTACAGCAACATCATGAACTTTTTCAAGACCGAGATTA
CCCTGGCCAACGGCGAGATCCGGAAGCGGCCTCTGATCGAGACAAACGGCGAAACCGGGGAGATCGTGTG
GGATAAGGGCCGGGATTTTGCCACCGTGCGGAAAGTGCTGAGCATGCCCCAAGTGAATATCGTGAAAAAG
ACCGAGGTGCAGACAGGCGGCTTCAGCAAAGAGTCTATCCTGCCCAAGAGGAACAGCGATAAGCTGATCG
CCAGAAAGAAGGACTGGGACCCTAAGAAGTACGGCGGCTTCGACAGCCCCACCGTGGCCTATTCTGTGCT
GGTGGTGGCCAAAGTGGAAAAGGGCAAGTCCAAGAAACTGAAGAGTGTGAAAGAGCTGCTGGGGATCACC
ATCATGGAAAGAAGCAGCTTCGAGAAGAATCCCATCGACTTTCTGGAAGCCAAGGGCTACAAAGAAGTGA
AAAAGGACCTGATCATCAAGCTGCCTAAGTACTCCCTGTTCGAGCTGGAAAACGGCCGGAAGAGAATGCT
GGCCTCTGCCGGCGAACTGCAGAAGGGAAACGAACTGGCCCTGCCCTCCAAATATGTGAACTTCCTGTAC
CTGGCCAGCCACTATGAGAAGCTGAAGGGCTCCCCCGAGGATAATGAGCAGAAACAGCTGTTTGTGGAAC
AGCACAAGCACTACCTGGACGAGATCATCGAGCAGATCAGCGAGTTCTCCAAGAGAGTGATCCTGGCCGA
CGCTAATCTGGACAAAGTGCTGTCCGCCTACAACAAGCACCGGGATAAGCCCATCAGAGAGCAGGCCGAG
AATATCATCCACCTGTTTACCCTGACCAATCTGGGAGCCCCTGCCGCCTTCAAGTACTTTGACACCACCA
TCGACCGGAAGAGGTACACCAGCACCAAAGAGGTGCTGGACGCCACCCTGATCCACCAGAGCATCACCGG
CCTGTACGAGACACGGATCGACCTGTCTCAGCTGGGAGGCGACAGCCCCAAGAAGAAGAGAAAGGTGGAG
GCCAGCTAAGATTCGATCTTTTTCCCTCTGCCAAAAATTATGGGGACATCATGAAGCCCCTTGAGCATCT
GACTTCTGGCTAATAAAGGAAATTTATTTTCATTGCAATAGTGTGTTGGAATTTTTTGTGTCTCTCACTC
GGTAGAGTCGACGTCAAGGTCGGGCAGGAAGAGGGCCTATTTCCCATGATTCCTTCATATTTGCATATAC
GATACAAGGCTGTTAGAGAGATAATTAGAATTAATTTGACTGTAAACACAAAGATATTAGTACAAAATAC
GTGACGTAGAAAGTAATAATTTCTTGGGTAGTTTGCAGTTTTAAAATTATGTTTTAAAATGGACTATCAT
ATGCTTACCGTAACTTGAAAGTATTTCGATTTCTTGGCTTTATATATCTTGTGGAAAGGACGAAACACCG
AGCATAGCAAGTTAAAATAAGGCTAGTCCGTTATCAACTTGAAAAAGTGGCACCGAGTCGGTGCTTTTTT
TTCTAGAGGCCGCAGGAACTCGACCTCGAGACAAATGGCAGTATTCATCCACAATTTTAAAAGAAAAGGG
GGGATTGGGGGGTACAGTGCAGGGGAAAGAATAGTAGACATAATAGCAACAGACATACAAACTAAAGAAT
TACAAAAACAAATTACAAAAATTCAAAATTTTCGGGTTTATTACAGGGACAGCAGAGATCCACTTTGGCC
GCGGCTCGAGGGGGTTGGGGTTGCGCCTTTTCCAAGGCAGCCCTGGGTTTGCGCAGGGACGCGGCTGCTC
TGGGCGTGGTTCCGGGAAACGCAGCGGCGCCGACCCTGGGTCTCGCACATTCTTCACGTCCGTTCGCAGC
GTCACCCGGATCTTCGCCGCTACCCTTGTGGGCCCCCCGGCGACGCTTCCTGCTCCGCCCCTAAGTCGGG
AAGGTTCCTTGCGGTTCGCGGCGTGCCGGACGTGACAAACGGAAGCCGCACGTCTCACTAGTACCCTCGC
AGACGGACAGCGCCAGGGAGCAATGGCAGCGCGCCGACCGCGATGGGCTGTGGCCAATAGCGGCTGCTCA
GCAGGGCGCGCCGAGAGCAGCGGCCGGGAAGGGGCGGTGCGGGAGGCGGGGTGTGGGGCGGTAGTGTGGG
CCCTGTTCCTGCCCGCGCGGTGTTCCGCATTCTGCAAGCCTCCGGAGCGCACGTCGGCAGTCGGCTCCCT
CGTTGACCGAATCACCGACCTCTCTCCCCAGGGGGATCCACCGGAGCTTACCATGACCGAGTACAAGCCC
ACGGTGCGCCTCGCCACCCGCGACGACGTCCCCAGGGCCGTACGCACCCTCGCCGCCGCGTTCGCCGACT
ACCCCGCCACGCGCCACACCGTCGATCCGGACCGCCACATCGAGCGGGTCACCGAGCTGCAAGAACTCTT
CCTCACGCGCGTCGGGCTCGACATCGGCAAGGTGTGGGTCGCGGACGACGGCGCCGCGGTGGCGGTCTGG
ACCACGCCGGAGAGCGTCGAAGCGGGGGCGGTGTTCGCCGAGATCGGCCCGCGCATGGCCGAGTTGAGCG
GTTCCCGGCTGGCCGCGCAGCAACAGATGGAAGGCCTCCTGGCGCCGCACCGGCCCAAGGAGCCCGCGTG
GTTCCTGGCCACCGTCGGCGTCTCGCCCGACCACCAGGGCAAGGGTCTGGGCAGCGCCGTCGTGCTCCCC
GGAGTGGAGGCGGCCGAGCGCGCCGGGGTGCCCGCCTTCCTGGAGACCTCCGCGCCCCGCAACCTCCCCT
TCTACGAGCGGCTCGGCTTCACCGTCACCGCCGACGTCGAGGTGCCCGAAGGACCGCGCACCTGGTGCAT
GACCCGCAAGCCCGGTGCCTGACGCCCGCCCCACGACCCGCAGCGCCCGACCGAAAGGAGCGCACGACCC
CATGCATCGGTACCTTTAAGACCAATGACTTACAAGGCAGCTGTAGATCTTAGCCACTTTTTAAAAGAAA
AGGGGGGACTGGAAGGGCTAATTCACTCCCAACGAAGACAAGATCTGCTTTTTGCTTGTACTGGGTCTCT
CTGGTTAGACCAGATCTGAGCCTGGGAGCTCTCTGGCTAACTAGGGAACCCACTGCTTAAGCCTCAATAA
AGCTTGCCTTGAGTGCTTCAAGTAGTGTGTGCCCGTCTGTTGTGTGACTCTGGTAACTAGAGATCCCTCA
GACCCTTTTAGTCAGTGTGGAAAATCTCTAGCAGTAGTAGTTCATGTCATCTTATTATTCAGTATTTATA
ACTTGCAAAGAAATGAATATCAGAGAGTGAGAGGAACTTGTTTATTGCAGCTTATAATGGTTACAAATAA
AGCAATAGCATCACAAATTTCACAAATAAAGCATTTTTTTCACTGCATTCTAGTTGTGGTTTGTCCAAAC
TCATCAATGTATCTTATCATGTCTGGCTCTAGCTATCCCGCCCCTAACTCCGCCCATCCCGCCCCTAACT
CCGCCCAGTTCCGCCCATTCTCCGCCCCATGGCTGACTAATTTTTTTTATTTATGCAGAGGCCGAGGCCG
CCTCGGCCTCTGAGCTATTCCAGAAGTAGTGAGGAGGCTTTTTTGGAGGCCTAGGGACGTACCCAATTCG
CCCTATAGTGAGTCGTATTACGCGCGCTCACTGGCCGTCGTTTTACAACGTCGTGACTGGGAAAACCCTG
GCGTTACCCAACTTAATCGCCTTGCAGCACATCCCCCTTTCGCCAGCTGGCGTAATAGCGAAGAGGCCCG
CACCGATCGCCCTTCCCAACAGTTGCGCAGCCTGAATGGCGAATGGG
[124 nt withheld, positions 8938-9061]
C
[91 nt withheld, positions 9063-9153]
A
[49 nt withheld, positions 9155-9203]
CCTTTGACGTTGGAGTCCACGTTCTTT
[37 nt withheld, positions 9231-9267]
ACCCTATCTCGGTCTATTCTTTTGATTTATAAGGGATTTTGCCGATTTCGGCCTATTGGTTAAAAAATGA
GCTGATTTAACAAAAATTTAACGCGAATTTTAACAAAATATTAACGCTTACAATTTAGGTGGCACTTTTC
GGGGAAATGTGCGCGGAACCCCTATTTGTTTATTTTTCTAAATACATTCAAATATGTATCCGCTCATGAG
ACAATAACCCTGATAAATGCTTCAATAATATTGAAAAAGGAAGAGTATGAGTATTCAACATTTCCGTGTC
GCCCTTATTCCCTTTTTTGCGGCATTTTGCCTTCCTGTTTTTGCTCACCCAGAAACGCTGGTGAAAGTAA
AAGATGCTGAAGATCAGTTGGGTGCACGAGTGGGTTACATCGAACTGGATCTCAACAGCGGTAAGATCCT
TGAGAGTTTTCGCCCCGAAGAACGTTTTCCAATGATGAGCACTTTTAAAGTTCTGCTATGTGGCGCGGTA
TTATCCCGTATTGACGCCGGGCAAGAGCAACTCGGTCGCCGCATACACTATTCTCAGAATGACTTGGTTG
AGTACTCACCAGTCACAGAAAAGCATCTTACGGATGGCATGACAGTAAGAGAATTATGCAGTGCTGCCAT
AACCATGAGTGATAACACTGCGGCCAACTTACTTCTGACAACGATCGGAGGACCGAAGGAGCTAACCGCT
TTTTTGCACAACATGGGGGATCATGTAACTCGCCTTGATCGTTGGGAACCGGAGCTGAATGAAGCCATAC
CAAACGACGAGCGTGACACCACGATGCCTGTAGCAATGGCAACAACGTTGCGCAAACTATTAACTGGCGA
ACTACTTACTCTAGCTTCCCGGCAACAATTAATAGACTGGATGGAGGCGGATAAAGTTGCAGGACCACTT
CTGCGCTCGGCCCTTCCGGCTGGCTGGTTTATTGCTGATAAATCTGGAGCCGGTGAGCGTGGGTCTCGCG
GTATCATTGCAGCACTGGGGCCAGATGGTAAGCCCTCCCGTATCGTAGTTATCTACACGACGGGGAGTCA
GGCAACTATGGATGAACGAAATAGACAGATCGCTGAGATAGGTGCCTCACTGATTAAGCATTGGTAACTG
TCAGACCAAGTTTACTCATATATACTTTAGATTGATTTAAAACTTCATTTTTAATTTAAAAGGATCTAGG
TGAAGATCCTTTTTGATAATCTCATGACCAAAATCCCTTAACGTGAGTTTTCGTTCCACTGAGCGTCAGA
CCCCGTAGAAAAGATCAAAGGATCTTCTTGAGATCCTTTTTTTCTGCGCGTAATCTGCTGCTTGCAAACA
AAAAAACCACCGCTACCAGCGGTGGTTTGTTTGCCGGATCAAGAGCTACCAACTCTTTTTCCGAAGGTAA
CTGGCTTCAGCAGAGCGCAGATACCAAATACTGTTCTTCTAGTGTAGCCGTAGTTAGGCCACCACTTCAA
GAACTCTGTAGCACCGCCTACATACCTCGCTCTGCTAATCCTGTTACCAGTGGCTGCTGCCAGTGGCGAT
AAGTCGTGTCTTACCGGGTTGGACTCAAGACGATAGTTACCGGATAAGGCGCAGCGGTCGGGCTGAACGG
GGGGTTCGTGCACACAGCCCAGCTTGGAGCGAACGACCTACACCGAACTGAGATACCTACAGCGTGAGCT
ATGAGAAAGCGCCACGCTTCCCGAAGGGAGAAAGGCGGACAGGTATCCGGTAAGCGGCAGGGTCGGAACA
GGAGAGCGCACGAGGGAGCTTCCAGGGGGAAACGCCTGGTATCTTTATAGTCCTGTCGGGTTTCGCCACC
TCTGACTTGAGCGTCGATTTTTGTGATGCTCGTCAGGGGGGCGGAGCCTATGGAAAAACGCCAGCAACGC
GGCCTTTTTACGGTTCCTGGCCTTTTGCTGGCCTTTTGCTCACATGTTCTTTCCTGCGTTATCCCCTGAT
TCTGTGGATAACCGTATTACCGCCTTTGAGTGAGCTGATACCGCTCGCCGCAGCCGAACGACCGAGCGCA
GCGAGTCAGTGAGCGAGGAAGCGGAAGAGCGCCCAATACGCAAACCGCCTCTCCCCGCGCGTTGGCCGAT
TCATTAATGCAGCTGGCACGACAGGTTTCCCGACTGGAAAGCGGGCAGTGAGCGCAACGCAATTAATGTG
AGTTAGCTCACTCATTAGGCACCCCAGGCTTTACACTTTGGTAATGACTCCAACTTATTGATAGTGTTTT
ATGTTCAGATAATGCCCGATGACTTTGTCATGCAGCTCCACCGATTTTGAGAACGACAGCGACTTCCGTC
CCAGCCGTGCCAGGTGCTGCCTCAGATTCAGGTTATGCCGCTCAATTCGCTGCGTATATCGCTTGCTGAT
TACGTGCAGCTTTCCCTTCAGGCGGGATTCATACAGCGGCCAGCCATCCGTCATCCATATCACCACGTCA
AAGGGTGACAGCAGGCTCATAAGACGCCCCAGCGTCGCCATAGTGCGTTCACCGAATACGTGCGCAACAA
CCGTCTTCCGGAGACTGTCATACGCGTAAAACAGCCAGCGCTGGCGCGATTTAGCCCCGACATAGCCCCA
CTGTTCGTCCATTTCCGCGCAGACGATGACGTCACTGCCCGGCTGTATGCGCGAGGTTACCGACTGCGGC
CTGAGTTTTTTAAGTGACGTAAAATCGTGTTGAGGCCAACGCCCATAATGCGGGCTGTTGCCCGGCATCC
AACGCCATTCATGGCCATATCAATGATTTTCTGGTGCGTACCGGGTTGAGAAGCGGTGTAAGTGAACTGC
AGTTGCCATGTTTTACGGCAGTGAGAGCAGAGATAGCGCTGATGTCCGGCGGTGCTTTTGCCGTTACGCA
CCACCCCGTCAGTAGCTGAACAGGAGGGACAGCTGATAGAAACAGAAGCCACTGGAGCACCTCAAAAACA
CCATCATACACTAAATCAGTAAGTTGGCAGCATCACCTTACACTTTATGCTTCCGGCTCGTATGTTGTGT
GGAATTGTGAGCGGATAACAATTTCACACAGGAAACAGCTATGACCATGATTACGCCAAGCGCGCAATTA
ACCCTCACTAAAGGGAACAAAAGCTGGAGCTGCAAGCTT
Features (pLannotate 1.2.2; 31 found; start..end, strand, type, name):
      3..229     +  promoter       RSV promoter: Rous sarcoma virus enhancer/promoter
    230..410     +  LTR            5' LTR (truncated): truncated 5' long terminal repeat (LTR) from HIV-1
    457..582     +  misc_feature   HIV-1 Ψ: packaging signal of human immunodeficiency virus type 1
    566..929     +  CDS            HIV-1 gag (fragment): gag protein from human immunodeficiency virus 1; gag
   1075..1308    +  misc_feature   RRE: The Rev response element (RRE) of HIV-1 allows for Rev-dependent mRNA export from the nucleus to the cytoplasm.
   1685..1706    +  CDS            Rev (fragment): human immunodeficiency virus 1 (HIV-1) Rev protein; rev; enhances nuclear export of unspliced and incompletely spliced viral mRNAs
   1973..2000    +  CDS            3xHA (fragment): three tandem HA epitope tags
   2033..3634    +  CDS            Cas9(N): N-terminal portion of Streptococcus pyogenes Cas9 (Zetsche et al., 2015)
   3635..6133    +  CDS            Cas9(C): C-terminal portion of Streptococcus pyogenes Cas9 (Zetsche et al., 2015)
   6242..6297    +  polyA_signal   β-globin poly(A) signal: rabbit β-globin polyadenylation signal (Gil and Proudfoot, 1987)
   6331..6571    +  promoter       U6 promoter: RNA polymerase III promoter for human U6 snRNA
   6581..6644    +  misc_RNA       tracrRNA (fragment): trans-activating CRISPR RNA for the Streptococcus pyogenes CRISPR/Cas9 system
   6705..6822    +  misc_feature   cPPT/CTS: central polypurine tract and central termination sequence of HIV-1
   6871..7381    +  promoter       hPGK promoter: human phosphoglycerate kinase 1 promoter
   7403..8002    +  CDS            PuroR: puromycin N-acetyltransferase; pac from Streptomyces alboniger; confers resistance to puromycin
   8045..8128    +  CDS            nef (fragment): NEF_HV1Z2 - Experimental evidence at protein level: Swiss-Prot protein existence level 1. Extracellular Nef protein targets CD4(+) T-lymphocytes for apoptosis by interacting with CXCR4 surface receptors. From Human immunodeficiency virus type 1 group M subtype D (isolate Z2/CDC-Z34) (HIV-1).
   8130..8363    +  LTR            3' LTR (ΔU3): self-inactivating 3' long terminal repeat (LTR) from HIV-1
   8435..8556    +  polyA_signal   SV40 poly(A) signal: SV40 polyadenylation signal
   8596..8731    +  rep_origin     SV40 ori: SV40 origin of replication
   8752..8770    -  promoter       T7 promoter: promoter for bacteriophage T7 RNA polymerase
   8778..8933    +  CDS            lacZα (fragment): LacZα fragment of β-galactosidase; lacZ fragment
   8938..9366    +  rep_origin     f1 ori (sequence partly withheld): f1 bacteriophage origin of replication; arrow indicates direction of (+) strand synthesis
   9419..9523    +  promoter       AmpR promoter: bla
   9524..10384   +  CDS            AmpR: β-lactamase; bla; confers resistance to ampicillin, carbenicillin, and related antibiotics
  10555..11143   +  rep_origin     ori: high-copy-number ColE1/pMB1/pBR322/pUC origin of replication
  11326..11418   +  CDS            lacI (fragment): lac repressor; lacI; The lac repressor binds to the lac operator to inhibit transcription in E. coli. This inhibition can be relieved by adding lactose or isopropyl-β-D-thiogalactopyranoside (IPTG).
  11431..11452   +  protein_bind   CAP binding site: CAP binding activates transcription in the presence of cAMP. E. coli catabolite activator protein
  11477..12244   -  mobile_element IS1: prokaryotic transposable element IS1
  12245..12274   +  promoter       lac promoter: promoter for the E. coli lac operon
  12278..12300   +  protein_bind   lac operator (fragment): The lac repressor binds to the lac operator to inhibit transcription in E. coli. This inhibition can be relieved by adding lactose or isopropyl-β-D-thiogalactopyranoside (IPTG). lac repressor encoded by lacI
  12343..12361   +  promoter       T3 promoter: promoter for bacteriophage T3 RNA polymerase
