[The description below was written by a language model from this plasmid's Addgene catalogue record and pLannotate feature annotations shown in this document.]
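Description:
pEJS-HZ03-pLenti-U1a-mSpCas9-U6-tracrRNA-PuroR is a third-generation-style, self-inactivating HIV-1 lentiviral transfer plasmid built to generate mammalian cell lines that stably express Streptococcus pyogenes Cas9 together with its tracrRNA. In bacteria it is maintained through a high-copy ColE1/pUC-type origin with ampicillin resistance, and the backbone also carries f1 and SV40 origins. The viral genome is driven by an RSV promoter fused to a truncated 5' LTR, followed by the Ψ packaging signal with a partial gag sequence, the Rev response element for Rev-dependent nuclear export, a cPPT/CTS element and a ΔU3 3' LTR that inactivates LTR promoter activity after integration.

The payload comprises three expression units. SpCas9 is listed as being under a U1a promoter; that promoter is not picked up in the feature table, but the full Cas9 coding sequence is annotated, preceded by a fragment matching an HA epitope tag and followed by a rabbit β-globin polyadenylation signal. A human U6 Pol III promoter then drives a tracrRNA, and an hPGK promoter drives puromycin N-acetyltransferase for selecting transduced cells. Because only the tracrRNA is encoded, no targeting sequence is present; editing would require a separately supplied crRNA, consistent with the associated work on self-delivering, chemically modified CRISPR RNAs.

The sequenced record is 12,386 nt, whereas the catalogue lists 11,610 bp. The annotation shows a 768 bp bacterial IS1 transposable element inserted in the lac promoter region of the backbone, outside the LTR-flanked cassette, which accounts for nearly all of the difference.
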