Addgene plasmid #211815: pEJS-HZ03-pLenti-U1a-mSpCas9-U6-tracrRNA-PuroR
Purpose: lentiviral vector expressing SpCas9 and tracrRNA for stable cell line establishment
Depositing lab: Erik Sontheimer. Depositing organization: University of Massachusetts, Worcester. Publication: Self-delivering, chemically modified CRISPR RNAs for AAV co-delivery and genome editing in vivo. Zhang H, Kelly K, Lee J, Echeverria D, Cooper D, Panwala R, Amrani N, Chen Z, Gaston N, Wagh A, Newby GA, Xie J, Liu DR, Gao G, Wolfe SA, Khvorova A, Watts JK, Sontheimer EJ. Nucleic Acids Res. 2023 Nov 30:gkad1125. doi: 10.1093/nar/gkad1125. PubMed 38033325.
Backbone
  Vector backbone: lentiviral backbone
  Backbone size w/o insert (bp): 5313
  Total vector size (bp): 11610
  Vector type: Mammalian Expression, Lentiviral
  Selectable markers: Puromycin
Growth in bacteria
  Bacterial resistance: Ampicillin, 100 μg/mL
  Growth temperature: 30°C
  Growth strain: NEB Stable
  Copy number: Unknown
Gene/Insert
  Gene/Insert name: SpCas9, tracrRNA and puromycin selection gene
  Species: Synthetic
  Insert size (bp): 6297
  Promoter: U1a promoter, U6 promoter, and hPGK promoter
  Cloning method: Gibson Cloning
  Sequencing primers: 5′ CCAACCCCGAGGGatggaggcggtac; 3′ TGGGGCGGGCGTCAGGCACCGGGCT
Terms and licenses: Academic/Nonprofit Terms; Industry Terms: Not Available to Industry
Depositor comments: Please visit https://doi.org/10.1101/2023.03.20.533459 for bioRxiv preprint.
How to cite: pEJS-HZ03-pLenti-U1a-mSpCas9-U6-tracrRNA-PuroR was a gift from Erik Sontheimer (Addgene plasmid # 211815 ; http://n2t.net/addgene:211815 ; RRID:Addgene_211815)
